Addgene plasmid #162521: GR3-T2A-QF2
Purpose: Plasmid for CRISPR-mediated knock-in line that expresses a QF2 transcriptional activator by knocking-in a T2A-QF2 fragment replacing the stop codon of the endogenous Aedes aegypti Gr3 gene
Depositing lab: Leslie Vosshall. Depositing organization: Rockefeller University. Publication: Non-canonical odor coding in the mosquito. Herre M, Goldman OV, Lu TC, Caballero-Vidal G, Qi Y, Gilbert ZN, Gong Z, Morita T, Rahiel S, Ghaninia M, Ignell R, Matthews BJ, Li H, Vosshall LB, Younger MA. Cell. 2022 Aug 18;185(17):3104-3123.e28. doi: 10.1016/j.cell.2022.07.024. PubMed 35985288.
Backbone
  Vector backbone: puc19
  Backbone size w/o insert (bp): 2680
  Total vector size (bp): 8655
  Vector type: Insect Expression
Growth in bacteria
  Bacterial resistance: Ampicillin, 100 μg/mL
  Growth temperature: 37°C
  Growth strain: DH5alpha
  Copy number: Unknown
Gene/Insert
  Gene/Insert name: Gr3-left-HDR-arm; T2A-QF2-SV40; 3xP3-dsRed-SV40; Gr3-right-HDR-arm
  Species: Synthetic; Aedes aegypti
  Insert size (bp): 5975
Terms and licenses: Academic/Nonprofit Terms; Industry Terms: Not Available to Industry
How to cite: GR3-T2A-QF2 was a gift from Leslie Vosshall (Addgene plasmid # 162521 ; http://n2t.net/addgene:162521 ; RRID:Addgene_162521)
