[The description below was written by a language model from this plasmid's Addgene catalogue record and pLannotate feature annotations shown in this document.]
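Description:
GR3-T2A-QF2 is a pUC19-based homology-directed repair donor plasmid for CRISPR-mediated knock-in in the mosquito Aedes aegypti. It is propagated in E. coli using the high-copy ColE1/pUC origin and selected with ampicillin through the AmpR (β-lactamase) gene. Remnants of the pUC19 lacZα/lac promoter region flank the insert.

According to the catalogue entry, the payload has four parts: a left Gr3 homology arm, a T2A-QF2-SV40 cassette, a 3xP3-dsRed-SV40 marker cassette, and a right Gr3 homology arm. The design replaces the stop codon of the endogenous Gr3 gene with an in-frame T2A-QF2 fragment. Gr3 transcription then yields a single message, and ribosomal skipping at the T2A peptide releases the QF2 transcriptional activator as a separate protein. QF2 is therefore expressed under native Gr3 regulation and can drive QUAS-linked effectors or reporters in those cells. The 3xP3-dsRed cassette serves as a visible transformation marker; 3xP3 is an eye-specific artificial promoter commonly used to screen insect transgenics by fluorescence.

The feature table supports this layout. It detects coding fragments similar to the carbon dioxide receptor subunits Anopheles GPRgr24 and Drosophila Gr63a, consistent with the left Gr3 arm. It also finds an hsp70 core promoter fragment, DsRed2 and an SV40 poly(A) signal. T2A, QF2 and 3xP3 were not annotated, although an unannotated stretch lies between the Gr3-like sequence and the hsp70 promoter fragment. The sequenced record is 7,441 nt, whereas the catalogue lists a total size of 8,655 bp, a discrepancy the record does not explain.
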