Features (pLannotate 1.2.2; 19 found; start..end, strand, type, name):
    137..236     +  misc_feature   bom (fragment): basis of mobility region from pBR322
    242..399     -  CDS            lacZα (fragment): LacZα fragment of β-galactosidase; lacZ fragment
    979..1131    +  CDS            GPRgr24 (fragment): GR24_ANOGA - Experimental evidence at transcript level: Swiss-Prot protein existence level 2. Gustatory receptor which mediates acceptance or avoidance behavior, depending on its substrates. GPRgr22 and GPRgr24 together are sufficient for olfactory carbon dioxide-chemosensation. From Anopheles gambiae (African malaria mosquito).
   1199..2074    +  CDS            Gr63a (fragment): GR63A_DROME - Experimental evidence at protein level: Swiss-Prot protein existence level 1. Gustatory and odorant receptor which mediates acceptance or avoidance behavior, depending on its substrates. Gr21a and Gr63a together are sufficient for carbon dioxide detection and avoidance behavior. It is possible that the CO(2) receptors Gr63a and Gr21a activate the TRPC channels through Galpha49B and Plc21C. This innate olfactory avoidance behavior can be inhibited by inhibitory interactions of the odors such as 1-hexanol and 2,3-butanedione with Gr21a and Gr63a. From Drosophila melanogaster (Fruit
   2133..2198    +  CDS            Gr63a (fragment): GR63A_DROME - Experimental evidence at protein level: Swiss-Prot protein existence level 1. Gustatory and odorant receptor which mediates acceptance or avoidance behavior, depending on its substrates. Gr21a and Gr63a together are sufficient for carbon dioxide detection and avoidance behavior. It is possible that the CO(2) receptors Gr63a and Gr21a activate the TRPC channels through Galpha49B and Plc21C. This innate olfactory avoidance behavior can be inhibited by inhibitory interactions of the odors such as 1-hexanol and 2,3-butanedione with Gr21a and Gr63a. From Drosophila melanogaster (Fruit
   3716..3838    +  promoter       hsp70 promoter (fragment): Drosophila melanogaster hsp70Bb promoter
   3852..3885    +  misc_feature   MCS (fragment): multiple cloning site
   3893..4570    +  CDS            DsRed2: improved tetrameric variant of DsRed fluorescent protein mammalian codon-optimized
   4585..4668    +  CDS            large T antigen (fragment): large T antigen from SV40 (simian virus 40)
   4691..4812    +  polyA_signal   SV40 poly(A) signal: SV40 polyadenylation signal
   5174..5207    +  misc_feature   MCS (fragment): pUC18/19 multiple cloning site
   5244..5260    -  protein_bind   lac operator: The lac repressor binds to the lac operator to inhibit transcription in E. coli. This inhibition can be relieved by adding lactose or isopropyl-β-D-thiogalactopyranoside (IPTG). lac repressor encoded by lacI
   5268..5298    -  promoter       lac promoter: promoter for the E. coli lac operon
   5313..5334    -  protein_bind   CAP binding site: CAP binding activates transcription in the presence of cAMP. E. coli catabolite activator protein
   5347..5439    -  CDS            lacI (fragment): lac repressor; lacI; The lac repressor binds to the lac operator to inhibit transcription in E. coli. This inhibition can be relieved by adding lactose or isopropyl-β-D-thiogalactopyranoside (IPTG).
   5622..6210    -  rep_origin     ori: high-copy-number ColE1/pMB1/pBR322/pUC origin of replication
   6381..7241    -  CDS            AmpR: β-lactamase; bla; confers resistance to ampicillin, carbenicillin, and related antibiotics
   7242..7346    -  promoter       AmpR promoter: bla
   7441..35      +  CDS            rop (fragment) (across the origin): Rop protein, which maintains plasmids at low copy number; rop
>Addgene plasmid #162521 | GR3-T2A-QF2 | addgene full sequence | sequence record 372762 | Addgene NGS Result
TCGCGCGTTTCGGTGATGACGGTGAAAACCTCTGACACATGCAGCTCCCGGAGACGGTCACAGCTTGTCT
GTAAGCGGATGCCGGGAGCAGACAAGCCCGTCAGGGCGCGTCAGCGGGTGTTGGCGGGTGTCGGGGCTGG
CTTAACTATGCGGCATCAGAGCAGATTGTACTGAGAGTGCACCATATGCGGTGTGAAATACCGCACAGAT
GCGTAAGGAGAAAATACCGCATCAGGCGCCATTCGCCATTCAGGCTGCGCAACTGTTGGGAAGGGCGATC
GGTGCGGGCCTCTTCGCTATTACGCCAGCTGGCGAAAGGGGGATGTGCTGCAAGGCGATTAAGTTGGGTA
ACGCCAGGGTTTTCCCAGTCACGACGTTGTAAAACGACGGCCAGTGAATTCGAGCTCGGTACCCGGCTTT
ATGATGGGGCCGTCCGCTGTTTGCGCGTTTGGGTAGTGAAATAATTCCTCTTGATGATGGCGCTCATGTG
ACGATGATGCGTTAAATATTCATCGGAAGCGGTGGCGAAGGAGTCGGAACTTTGCCCTTGTTGTTTTTCT
TACGATGGTCAGGGTCGTCGCTTTTGCATGCTAACATCGTAAATTTTAAAGTGACACTGGGAACTTTTCC
AATTACTAAACCTTTTTGTCGCTAAGTTGACGAAAAACGTGATCCAGTATGCTAGAGTTCTCGACTGAGT
AAGGTGTTCTAGAGAATTGACAATGAATCTCAACCAAGACCCCATTCAGTACATCAATTTGAATAACAAT
GCTCGAACGGTTTTTCTGGACGTGAAACCAATTTACAACGAAGAGAAGCGTAAAGTTTCTAATGGATTTA
ACAATCGCATTGGATTTCCGCCAATCTCTTCGAGGAGAGTGTTCGGTTTGGAAAGTGAATTTAACACGCG
ATCGGTGAGTCAAACTGCAGAAGCTTCCTTCCGTCCAGTAACGATCTTACCATATACAATCGCAGGATAT
AGTTTACGGCACCACGAAGCCAATCTACAACGTTCTACGGATGCTGGGAGTGTTTCCTTTCTCGAGACCT
TCACCCGGAGTGACATTATTCGCCTGTGCGAGCCCTGCGATGGCATATTGCGGTGTGCTTTTCGTGACGC
TTATGGTAATTTCCGTATGACTAAGTTTGGGTAATACTCCGCGCGGCTAACCTTGCCGATCATATATATT
CGTAGGCTTACGTCATCTACATAACCATCCTCCGGGTCCATATTGTCCGCACACTGGAAGGCCGCTTCGA
AGAGGCCGTCATCGCTTATCTCTTCATCGTTAACATCCTGCCGGTTCTGATCATTCCGTTGATGTGGTAC
GAAACTCGTAAGGTCTCCAGTTTGCTCAATCAGTGGGTCGACTTCGAGGCGATCTATCGTAAAACTGCGG
GCAGAGAACTGGAGCTGTCATTCAGAACCAAAGCTCTACTGATTGCTATTTTACTGCCGGTTCTATCTTG
CCTGGCAGTCATCATAACCCACGTGACAATGGTTGAGTTCCAGTTGGTTCAGGTCATCCCGTATTGCATT
TTGGACACGCTAACCTACATGATGGGAGGTTATTGGTATATGACCTGCGAAACTCTCAGTATAACTGCTA
ACATTCTGGCGGAGGATTTCCAAAGGGCTTTGAGACACGTTGGACCAGCAGCTATGGTATCCGAATACCG
CTCGCTATGGCTGCGATTGAGCAAGCTTGCTCGAGAAACGGGATCATCCACGTGTTACACCTTCACATTT
CTGTGTCTATACCTCTTCTTCATCATCACTCTTTCGATCTACGGCCTGATGTCGCAAATTTCCGAAGGTT
TCGGCATCAAAGACATCGGCCTGGCAGTGACCGCCTTCTGCAGCGTTGGGTTACTCTTCTTCATATGCGA
CGAAGCTCACTACGCGTCGTTCAACGTTCGGACCAAATTCCAGAAGAAGTTGTTGATGGCAGAGCTCAGT
TGGATGAACTCGGATGCACAAACCGAAATCAACATGTTTTTGAGGGCAACCGAGATGAATCCTTCGAGCA
TCAACTTGGGCGGGTTTTTCGACGTGAACCGGACGCTGTTCAAATCGGTGAGTTTAGTCCTGCAAGATTG
AATAACCCTGTTTTAAAATAATTCCATTCCAGCTTTTGGCAACGATGGTGACCTATTTGGTGGTGTTGCT
ACAGTTCCAAATCAGCATACCAGACGACTCTAGCATGCTTGTTATGCACAACATGACCGGTTCATATCGC
GAGGGAGAGGGCAGAGGAAGTCTTCTAACATGCGGTGACGTGGAGGAGAATCCCGGCCCTATGCCACCCA
AGCGCAAAACGCTTAACGCTGCGGCTGAGGCTAACGCTCATGCCGACGGACACGCCGACGGAAACGCCGA
CGGACACGTGGCCAATACGGCCGCGTCCTCGAATAATGCGAGGTTCGCTGATCTCACTAACATCGATACT
CCGGGTCTGGGACCCACAACTACGACCCTGCTCGTGGAACCAGCACGCTCAAAGCGTCAACGAGTGTCCC
GCGCATGCGACCAGTGCCGTGCAGCCCGAGAGAAATGCGACGGAATACAGCCTGCGTGTTTCCCGTGCGT
TTCCCAGGGAAGGTCCTGCACTTATCAGGCTTCGCCGAAAAAGAGGGGAGTTCAAACCGGTTATATTCGT
ACGCTGGAGCTCGCCCTCGCCTGGATGTTTGAAAATGTCGCGCGTTCCGAAGATGCCTTGCATAACCTCC
TCGTCCGTGACGCCGGACAAGGATCAGCTCTGCTCGTTGGTAAAGATTCGCCGGCTGCCGAGCGACTCCA
TGCCCGTTGGGCTACTAGCCGTGTCAATAAGAGCATTACCCGCCTCCTCCGTCAGTTGGAGCTCCCTCCT
ACCGCCACGGCTACGGCCTCGATAATGCCGCACGTGATGGAGCAGCCTCTCAGTACCAGCATTAACCCCG
TCAACGACCGCTTCAACGGTATTCCCAACCCCACTCCGTATAACTCCGATGCAGCTCTCGATGCTATCAC
TCAGACCAACGATTATGGAAGCGTAAATACACATGGTATCCTCTCTACTTACCCGCCACCGGCTACGCAC
CTTAATGAAGCTTCCGTCGCTCTCGCTCCCGGTGGCGCCCCCCCCCGACCGCCTCCTCCGTATGTTGACA
GCACGACCAATCACCCGCCGTACCACTCGAATCTGGTTCCAATGGCGAACTTTGGTTACTCGACCGTTGA
TTACGATGCCATGGTTGACGATTTGGCTAGCATTGAATACACGGACGCTGTGGATGTCGACCCACAGTTT
ATGACCAATCTGGGATTCGTTCCTGGATGTAACTTCTCCGACATTAATACATACGAACAGTGATGACGTC
TATCGATACCGTCGACTAAAGCCAAATAGAAAATTATTCAGTTCCTGGCTTAAGTTTTTAAAAGTGATAT
TATTTATTTGGTTGTAACCAACCAAAAGAATGTAAATAACTAATACATAATTATGTTAGTTTTAAGTTAG
CAACAAATTGATTTTAGCTATATTAGCTACTTGGTTAATAAATAGAATATATTTATTTAAAGATAATTGC
GTTTTTATTGTCAGGGAGTGAGTTTGCTTAAAAACTCGTTTAGATCCAATTCGAGCTCGCCCGGGGATCT
AATTCAATTAGAGACTAATTCAATTAGAGCTAATTCAATTAGGATCCAAGCTTATCGATTTCGAACCCTC
GACCGCCGGAGTATAAATAGAGGCGCTTCGTCTACGGAGCGACAATTCAATTCAAACAAGCAAAGTGAAC
ACGTCGCTAAGCGAAAGCTAAGCAAATAAACAAGCGCAGCTGAACAAGCTAAACAATCGGGGTACCGCTA
GAGTCGACGGTACCGCGGGCCCGGGATCCACCGGTCGCCACCATGGCCTCCTCCGAGAACGTCATCACCG
AGTTCATGCGCTTCAAGGTGCGCATGGAGGGCACCGTGAACGGCCACGAGTTCGAGATCGAGGGCGAGGG
CGAGGGCCGCCCCTACGAGGGCCACAACACCGTGAAGCTGAAGGTGACCAAGGGCGGCCCCCTGCCCTTC
GCCTGGGACATCCTGTCCCCCCAGTTCCAGTACGGCTCCAAGGTGTACGTGAAGCACCCCGCCGACATCC
CCGACTACAAGAAGCTGTCCTTCCCCGAGGGCTTCAAGTGGGAGCGCGTGATGAACTTCGAGGACGGCGG
CGTGGCGACCGTGACCCAGGACTCCTCCCTGCAGGACGGCTGCTTCATCTACAAGGTGAAGTTCATCGGC
GTGAACTTCCCCTCCGACGGCCCCGTGATGCAGAAGAAGACCATGGGCTGGGAGGCCTCCACCGAGCGCC
TGTACCCCCGCGACGGCGTGCTGAAGGGCGAGACCCACAAGGCCCTGAAGCTGAAGGACGGCGGCCACTA
CCTGGTGGAGTTCAAGTCCATCTACATGGCCAAGAAGCCCGTGCAGCTGCCCGGCTACTACTACGTGGAC
GCCAAGCTGGACATCACCTCCCACAACGAGGACTACACCATCGTGGAGCAGTACGAGCGCACCGAGGGCC
GCCACCACCTGTTCCTGTAGCGGCCGCGACTCTAGATCATAATCAGCCATACCACATTTGTAGAGGTTTT
ACTTGCTTTAAAAAACCTCCCACACCTCCCCCTGAACCTGAAACATAAAATGAATGCAATTGTTGTTGTT
AACTTGTTTATTGCAGCTTATAATGGTTACAAATAAAGCAATAGCATCACAAATTTCACAAATAAAGCAT
TTTTTTCACTGCATTCTAGTTGTGGTTTGTCCAAACTCATCAATGTATCTTATAGATCAATATCCTGATG
ATTGAGAAAAGGAACTTCTCTCGAAGTAATAAATGTTTCATTAGTGTTGCTTATTATTAACTTTAATTTA
ATTTTTATTATCCCTGAAGGACCTCGCATCTTATTCCTGCGGGTGCCTTTTGAGAATGCGTATGGGGTTT
CTTTTTTGACTTATTTCAGAGTTAAAACCTCCAGCTACTACTAAATTTCCTCATGAATTTCTTTTAGAAT
GGATTGGGTTAGAAGCAAAAGGTTGTAAGTGACAACTTTAATGTTTTCTCAGTTTTTTTTTAATTCCGTA
CAAATTGTATGTGAGCCCAGAAATAAGCCACTTTACTTTTGATGGCGCTACGTCCTTCAAGACATCCTCT
AGAGTCGACCTGCAGGCATGCAAGCTTGGCGTAATCATGGTCATAGCTGTTTCCTGTGTGAAATTGTTAT
CCGCTCACAATTCCACACAACATACGAGCCGGAAGCATAAAGTGTAAAGCCTGGGGTGCCTAATGAGTGA
GCTAACTCACATTAATTGCGTTGCGCTCACTGCCCGCTTTCCAGTCGGGAAACCTGTCGTGCCAGCTGCA
TTAATGAATCGGCCAACGCGCGGGGAGAGGCGGTTTGCGTATTGGGCGCTCTTCCGCTTCCTCGCTCACT
GACTCGCTGCGCTCGGTCGTTCGGCTGCGGCGAGCGGTATCAGCTCACTCAAAGGCGGTAATACGGTTAT
CCACAGAATCAGGGGATAACGCAGGAAAGAACATGTGAGCAAAAGGCCAGCAAAAGGCCAGGAACCGTAA
AAAGGCCGCGTTGCTGGCGTTTTTCCATAGGCTCCGCCCCCCTGACGAGCATCACAAAAATCGACGCTCA
AGTCAGAGGTGGCGAAACCCGACAGGACTATAAAGATACCAGGCGTTTCCCCCTGGAAGCTCCCTCGTGC
GCTCTCCTGTTCCGACCCTGCCGCTTACCGGATACCTGTCCGCCTTTCTCCCTTCGGGAAGCGTGGCGCT
TTCTCATAGCTCACGCTGTAGGTATCTCAGTTCGGTGTAGGTCGTTCGCTCCAAGCTGGGCTGTGTGCAC
GAACCCCCCGTTCAGCCCGACCGCTGCGCCTTATCCGGTAACTATCGTCTTGAGTCCAACCCGGTAAGAC
ACGACTTATCGCCACTGGCAGCAGCCACTGGTAACAGGATTAGCAGAGCGAGGTATGTAGGCGGTGCTAC
AGAGTTCTTGAAGTGGTGGCCTAACTACGGCTACACTAGAAGAACAGTATTTGGTATCTGCGCTCTGCTG
AAGCCAGTTACCTTCGGAAAAAGAGTTGGTAGCTCTTGATCCGGCAAACAAACCACCGCTGGTAGCGGTG
GTTTTTTTGTTTGCAAGCAGCAGATTACGCGCAGAAAAAAAGGATCTCAAGAAGATCCTTTGATCTTTTC
TACGGGGTCTGACGCTCAGTGGAACGAAAACTCACGTTAAGGGATTTTGGTCATGAGATTATCAAAAAGG
ATCTTCACCTAGATCCTTTTAAATTAAAAATGAAGTTTTAAATCAATCTAAAGTATATATGAGTAAACTT
GGTCTGACAGTTACCAATGCTTAATCAGTGAGGCACCTATCTCAGCGATCTGTCTATTTCGTTCATCCAT
AGTTGCCTGACTCCCCGTCGTGTAGATAACTACGATACGGGAGGGCTTACCATCTGGCCCCAGTGCTGCA
ATGATACCGCGAGACCCACGCTCACCGGCTCCAGATTTATCAGCAATAAACCAGCCAGCCGGAAGGGCCG
AGCGCAGAAGTGGTCCTGCAACTTTATCCGCCTCCATCCAGTCTATTAATTGTTGCCGGGAAGCTAGAGT
AAGTAGTTCGCCAGTTAATAGTTTGCGCAACGTTGTTGCCATTGCTACAGGCATCGTGGTGTCACGCTCG
TCGTTTGGTATGGCTTCATTCAGCTCCGGTTCCCAACGATCAAGGCGAGTTACATGATCCCCCATGTTGT
GCAAAAAAGCGGTTAGCTCCTTCGGTCCTCCGATCGTTGTCAGAAGTAAGTTGGCCGCAGTGTTATCACT
CATGGTTATGGCAGCACTGCATAATTCTCTTACTGTCATGCCATCCGTAAGATGCTTTTCTGTGACTGGT
GAGTACTCAACCAAGTCATTCTGAGAATAGTGTATGCGGCGACCGAGTTGCTCTTGCCCGGCGTCAATAC
GGGATAATACCGCGCCACATAGCAGAACTTTAAAAGTGCTCATCATTGGAAAACGTTCTTCGGGGCGAAA
ACTCTCAAGGATCTTACCGCTGTTGAGATCCAGTTCGATGTAACCCACTCGTGCACCCAACTGATCTTCA
GCATCTTTTACTTTCACCAGCGTTTCTGGGTGAGCAAAAACAGGAAGGCAAAATGCCGCAAAAAAGGGAA
TAAGGGCGACACGGAAATGTTGAATACTCATACTCTTCCTTTTTCAATATTATTGAAGCATTTATCAGGG
TTATTGTCTCATGAGCGGATACATATTTGAATGTATTTAGAAAAATAAACAAATAGGGGTTCCGCGCACA
TTTCCCCGAAAAGTGCCACCTGACGTCTAAGAAACCATTATTATCATGACATTAACCTATAAAAATAGGC
GTATCACGAGGCCCTTTCGTC
